Addgene plasmid #65631: pIK127
Purpose: Expresses gfp::h2b in C. elegans cells from the ubiquitous eef-1A.1 (eft-3) promoter.
Depositing lab: Iskra Katic. Depositing organization: Friedrich Miescher Institute for Biomedical Research. Publication: CRISPR/Cas9 Genome Editing in Caenorhabditis elegans: Evaluation of Templates for Homology-Mediated Repair and Knock-Ins by Homology-Independent DNA Repair. Katic I, Xu L, Ciosk R. G3 (Bethesda). 2015 Jun 3. pii: g3.115.019273. doi: 10.1534/g3.115.019273. PubMed 26044730.
Backbone
  Vector backbone: pUC57
  Backbone manufacturer: Genscript
  Backbone size w/o insert (bp): 2710
  Total vector size (bp): 5011
  Vector type: Worm Expression
Growth in bacteria
  Bacterial resistance: Ampicillin, 100 μg/mL
  Growth temperature: 37°C
  Growth strain: XL1 Blue
  Copy number: High Copy
Gene/Insert
  Gene/Insert name: Peft-3::gfp::h2b::tbb-2 3'UTR
  Species: C. elegans (nematode)
  Insert size (bp): 2301
  Cloning method: Gibson Cloning
  Sequencing primers: 5′ M13F; 3′ M13R
Terms and licenses: Academic/Nonprofit Terms; Industry Terms: Not Available to Industry
Depositor comments: Please note: eft-3 has officially been changed to eef-1A.1 Please see the eef-1A.1 WormBase entry for details: http://www.wormbase.org/species/c_elegans/gene/WBGene00001168#05-9g-3
How to cite: pIK127 was a gift from Iskra Katic (Addgene plasmid # 65631 ; http://n2t.net/addgene:65631 ; RRID:Addgene_65631)
