[The description below was written by a language model from this plasmid's Addgene catalogue record and pLannotate feature annotations shown in this document.]
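Description:
pIK127 is a C. elegans expression plasmid of about 5.0 kb built on the pUC57 cloning backbone. It is propagated in E. coli at high copy from the ColE1/pUC-type origin and selected with ampicillin through the β-lactamase (AmpR) gene and its own promoter. Remnants of the backbone's lac region (lac promoter, operator, CAP binding site and a lacZα fragment) flank the insertion site, along with short annotated fragments of bom, rop and lacI that have no role in the worm cassette.

The roughly 2.3 kb insert, assembled by Gibson cloning, is a single transcription unit: Peft-3::gfp::h2b::tbb-2 3'UTR. A 600 bp promoter from the translation elongation factor 1α gene eft-3 (now officially named eef-1A.1) drives ubiquitous expression of a green fluorescent protein coding sequence derived from Aequorea victoria. This is joined through a short linker region to the C. elegans histone H2B gene his-11. The tbb-2 (β-tubulin) 3' region follows and supplies the 3'UTR and transcription termination. Gateway attB4 (partial), attB1 and attB2 sites sit at the junctions between promoter, coding sequence and 3'UTR, which suggests the cassette originated from a multisite Gateway assembly before transfer into pUC57.

Because H2B is a core nucleosome component, the fusion protein should concentrate on chromatin and give a bright nuclear GFP signal in cells throughout the animal. The plasmid was deposited with a study evaluating repair templates for CRISPR/Cas9 homology-mediated editing and homology-independent knock-ins in C. elegans. The record does not state the exact role of this plasmid in that work.
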