Features (pLannotate 1.2.2; 18 found; start..end, strand, type, name):
    137..236     +  misc_feature   bom (fragment): basis of mobility region from pBR322
    242..399     -  CDS            lacZα (fragment): LacZα fragment of β-galactosidase; lacZ fragment
    432..449     +  protein_bind   attB4 (fragment): mutant version of attB; core recombination site for the Gateway® BP reaction BP Clonase™
    450..1049    +  promoter       eft-3 promoter: eft-3; promoter for the C. elegans elongation factor 1α gene (Mitrovich and Anderson, 2000)
   1058..1082    +  protein_bind   attB1: mutant version of attB; recombination site for the Gateway® BP reaction BP Clonase™
   1088..1948    +  CDS            sg25: sg25 is a basic (constitutively fluorescent) green fluorescent protein published in 1997, derived from Aequorea victoria.
   1978..2002    +  misc_feature   MCS (fragment): pBluescript multiple cloning site
   2003..2368    +  CDS            his-11: H2B1_CAEEL - Experimental evidence at protein level: Swiss-Prot protein existence level 1. Core component of nucleosome. Nucleosomes wrap and compact DNA into chromatin, limiting DNA accessibility to the cellular machineries which require DNA as a template. Histones thereby play a central role in transcription regulation, DNA repair, DNA replication and chromosomal stability. DNA accessibility is regulated via a complex set of post-translational modifications of histones, also called histone code, and nucleosome remodeling. From Caenorhabditis elegans.
   2375..2395    -  protein_bind   attB2: mutant version of attB; core recombination site for the Gateway® BP reaction BP Clonase™
   2401..2724    +  terminator     tbb-2 terminator: tbb-2; transcription terminator for the C. elegans tubulin beta-2 gene
   2814..2830    -  protein_bind   lac operator: The lac repressor binds to the lac operator to inhibit transcription in E. coli. This inhibition can be relieved by adding lactose or isopropyl-β-D-thiogalactopyranoside (IPTG). lac repressor encoded by lacI
   2838..2868    -  promoter       lac promoter: promoter for the E. coli lac operon
   2883..2904    -  protein_bind   CAP binding site: CAP binding activates transcription in the presence of cAMP. E. coli catabolite activator protein
   2917..3009    -  CDS            lacI (fragment): lac repressor; lacI; The lac repressor binds to the lac operator to inhibit transcription in E. coli. This inhibition can be relieved by adding lactose or isopropyl-β-D-thiogalactopyranoside (IPTG).
   3192..3780    -  rep_origin     ori: high-copy-number ColE1/pMB1/pBR322/pUC origin of replication
   3951..4811    -  CDS            AmpR: β-lactamase; bla; confers resistance to ampicillin, carbenicillin, and related antibiotics
   4812..4916    -  promoter       AmpR promoter: bla
   5011..35      +  CDS            rop (fragment) (across the origin): Rop protein, which maintains plasmids at low copy number; rop
>Addgene plasmid #65631 | pIK127 | depositor full sequence | sequence record 111542 | pIK127 sequence 5011 bps
TCGCGCGTTTCGGTGATGACGGTGAAAACCTCTGACACATGCAGCTCCCGGAGACGGTCACAGCTTGTCT
GTAAGCGGATGCCGGGAGCAGACAAGCCCGTCAGGGCGCGTCAGCGGGTGTTGGCGGGTGTCGGGGCTGG
CTTAACTATGCGGCATCAGAGCAGATTGTACTGAGAGTGCACCATATGCGGTGTGAAATACCGCACAGAT
GCGTAAGGAGAAAATACCGCATCAGGCGCCATTCGCCATTCAGGCTGCGCAACTGTTGGGAAGGGCGATC
GGTGCGGGCCTCTTCGCTATTACGCCAGCTGGCGAAAGGGGGATGTGCTGCAAGGCGATTAAGTTGGGTA
ACGCCAGGGTTTTCCCAGTCACGACGTTGTAAAACGACGGCCAGTGAATTCGAGCTCGGTACCTCGCGAA
TGCATCTAGATCTTTGTATAGAAAAGTTGGCACCTTTGGTCTTTTATTGTCAACTTCCATTGGTTCTTCC
ATTGTTTCTGTTAAATTAATGAATTTTTCATAAAATAAAGACATTATACAATATAAAAATGAAGAATTTA
TTGAAAATAAACTGCCAGAGAGAAAAAGTATGCAACACTCCCGCCGAGAGTGTTTGAAATGGTGTACGGT
ACATTTTCGTGCTAGGAGTTAGATGTGCAGGCAGCAACGAGAGGGGGAGAGATTTTTTTGGGCCTTGTGA
AATTAACGTGAGTTTTCTGGTCATCTGACTAATCATGTTGGTTTTTTGTTGGTTTATTTTGTTTTTATCT
TTGTTTTTATCCAGATTAGGAAATTTAAATTTTATGAATTTATAATGAGGTCAAACATTCAGTCCCAGCG
TTTTTCCTGTTCTCACTGTTTAGTCGAATTTTTATTTTAGGCTTTCAACAAATGTTCTAACTGTCTTATT
TGTGACCTCACTTTTTATATTTTTTTAATTTTTAAAAATATTAGAAGTTTCTAGGATAATTTTTTCGACT
TTTATTCTCTCTACCGTCCGCACTCTTCTTACTTTTAAATTAAATTGTTTTTTTTTCAGTTGGGAAACAC
TTTGCTCACAAGTTTGTACAAAAAAGCAGGCTCCATGAGTAAAGGAGAAGAACTTTTCACTGGAGTTGTC
CCAATTCTTGTTGAATTAGATGGTGATGTTAATGGGCACAAATTTTCTGTCAGTGGAGAGGGTGAAGGTG
ATGCAACATACGGAAAACTTACCCTTAAATTTATTTGCACTACTGGAAAACTACCTGTTCCATGGGTAAG
TTTAAACATATATATACTAACTAACCCTGATTATTTAAATTTTCAGCCAACACTTGTCACTACTTTCTGT
TATGGTGTTCAATGCTTCTCGAGATACCCAGATCATATGAAACGGCATGACTTTTTCAAGAGTGCCATGC
CCGAAGGTTATGTACAGGAAAGAACTATATTTTTCAAAGATGACGGGAACTACAAGACACGTAAGTTTAA
ACAGTTCGGTACTAACTAACCATACATATTTAAATTTTCAGGTGCTGAAGTCAAGTTTGAAGGTGATACC
CTTGTTAATAGAATCGAGTTAAAAGGTATTGATTTTAAAGAAGATGGAAACATTCTTGGACACAAATTGG
AATACAACTATAACTCACACAATGTATACATCATGGCAGACAAACAAAAGAATGGAATCAAAGTTGTAAG
TTTAAACATGATTTTACTAACTAACTAATCTGATTTAAATTTTCAGAACTTCAAAATTAGACACAACATT
GAAGATGGAAGCGTTCAACTAGCAGACCATTATCAACAAAATACTCCAATTGGCGATGGCCCTGTCCTTT
TACCAGACAACCATTACCTGTCCACACAATCTGCCCTTTCGAAAGATCCCAACGAAAAGAGAGACCACAT
GGTCCTTCTTGAGTTTGTAACAGCTGCTGGGATTACACATGGCATGGATGAACTATACAAATGCCCGGGG
GATCGGTGGAGCTCCACCGGTGGCGGCCGCTCTAGAACTAGTCCACCAAAGCCATCTGCCAAGGGAGCCA
AGAAGGCCGCCAAGACCGTCGTTGCCAAGCCAAAGGACGGAAAGAAGAGACGTCATGCCCGCAAGGAATC
GTACTCCGTCTACATCTACCGTGTTCTCAAGCAAGTTCACCCAGACACCGGAGTCTCCTCCAAGGCCATG
TCTATCATGAACTCCTTCGTCAACGATGTATTCGAACGCATCGCTTCGGAAGCTTCCCGTCTTGCTCATT
ACAACAAACGCTCAACGATCTCATCCCGCGAAATTCAAACCGCTGTCCGTTTGATTCTCCCAGGAGAACT
TGCCAAGCACGCCGTGTCTGAGGGAACCAAGGCCGTCACCAAGTACACTTCCAGCAAGTAAACCCAGCTT
TCTTGTACAAAGTGGGATAAATGCAAAATCCTTTCAAGCATTCCCTTCTTCTCTATCACTCTTCTTTCTT
TTTGTCAAAAAATTCTCTCGCTAATTTATTTGCTTTTTTAATGTTATTATTTTATGACTTTTTATAGTCA
CTGAAAAGTTTGCATCTGAGTGAAGTGAATGCTATCAAAATGTGATTCTGTCTGATGTACTTTCACAATC
TCTCTTCAATTCCATTTTGAAGTGCTTTAAACCCGAAAGGTTGAGAAAAATGCGAGCGCTCAAATATTTG
TATTGTGTTCGTTGAGTGACCCAACAAAAAGAGGAAACTTTATTGTGCCGCCAAGAAAAAAGTCTCACAA
CTATCGGATCCCGGGCCCGTCGACTGCAGAGGCCTGCATGCAAGCTTGGCGTAATCATGGTCATAGCTGT
TTCCTGTGTGAAATTGTTATCCGCTCACAATTCCACACAACATACGAGCCGGAAGCATAAAGTGTAAAGC
CTGGGGTGCCTAATGAGTGAGCTAACTCACATTAATTGCGTTGCGCTCACTGCCCGCTTTCCAGTCGGGA
AACCTGTCGTGCCAGCTGCATTAATGAATCGGCCAACGCGCGGGGAGAGGCGGTTTGCGTATTGGGCGCT
CTTCCGCTTCCTCGCTCACTGACTCGCTGCGCTCGGTCGTTCGGCTGCGGCGAGCGGTATCAGCTCACTC
AAAGGCGGTAATACGGTTATCCACAGAATCAGGGGATAACGCAGGAAAGAACATGTGAGCAAAAGGCCAG
CAAAAGGCCAGGAACCGTAAAAAGGCCGCGTTGCTGGCGTTTTTCCATAGGCTCCGCCCCCCTGACGAGC
ATCACAAAAATCGACGCTCAAGTCAGAGGTGGCGAAACCCGACAGGACTATAAAGATACCAGGCGTTTCC
CCCTGGAAGCTCCCTCGTGCGCTCTCCTGTTCCGACCCTGCCGCTTACCGGATACCTGTCCGCCTTTCTC
CCTTCGGGAAGCGTGGCGCTTTCTCATAGCTCACGCTGTAGGTATCTCAGTTCGGTGTAGGTCGTTCGCT
CCAAGCTGGGCTGTGTGCACGAACCCCCCGTTCAGCCCGACCGCTGCGCCTTATCCGGTAACTATCGTCT
TGAGTCCAACCCGGTAAGACACGACTTATCGCCACTGGCAGCAGCCACTGGTAACAGGATTAGCAGAGCG
AGGTATGTAGGCGGTGCTACAGAGTTCTTGAAGTGGTGGCCTAACTACGGCTACACTAGAAGAACAGTAT
TTGGTATCTGCGCTCTGCTGAAGCCAGTTACCTTCGGAAAAAGAGTTGGTAGCTCTTGATCCGGCAAACA
AACCACCGCTGGTAGCGGTGGTTTTTTTGTTTGCAAGCAGCAGATTACGCGCAGAAAAAAAGGATCTCAA
GAAGATCCTTTGATCTTTTCTACGGGGTCTGACGCTCAGTGGAACGAAAACTCACGTTAAGGGATTTTGG
TCATGAGATTATCAAAAAGGATCTTCACCTAGATCCTTTTAAATTAAAAATGAAGTTTTAAATCAATCTA
AAGTATATATGAGTAAACTTGGTCTGACAGTTACCAATGCTTAATCAGTGAGGCACCTATCTCAGCGATC
TGTCTATTTCGTTCATCCATAGTTGCCTGACTCCCCGTCGTGTAGATAACTACGATACGGGAGGGCTTAC
CATCTGGCCCCAGTGCTGCAATGATACCGCGAGACCCACGCTCACCGGCTCCAGATTTATCAGCAATAAA
CCAGCCAGCCGGAAGGGCCGAGCGCAGAAGTGGTCCTGCAACTTTATCCGCCTCCATCCAGTCTATTAAT
TGTTGCCGGGAAGCTAGAGTAAGTAGTTCGCCAGTTAATAGTTTGCGCAACGTTGTTGCCATTGCTACAG
GCATCGTGGTGTCACGCTCGTCGTTTGGTATGGCTTCATTCAGCTCCGGTTCCCAACGATCAAGGCGAGT
TACATGATCCCCCATGTTGTGCAAAAAAGCGGTTAGCTCCTTCGGTCCTCCGATCGTTGTCAGAAGTAAG
TTGGCCGCAGTGTTATCACTCATGGTTATGGCAGCACTGCATAATTCTCTTACTGTCATGCCATCCGTAA
GATGCTTTTCTGTGACTGGTGAGTACTCAACCAAGTCATTCTGAGAATAGTGTATGCGGCGACCGAGTTG
CTCTTGCCCGGCGTCAATACGGGATAATACCGCGCCACATAGCAGAACTTTAAAAGTGCTCATCATTGGA
AAACGTTCTTCGGGGCGAAAACTCTCAAGGATCTTACCGCTGTTGAGATCCAGTTCGATGTAACCCACTC
GTGCACCCAACTGATCTTCAGCATCTTTTACTTTCACCAGCGTTTCTGGGTGAGCAAAAACAGGAAGGCA
AAATGCCGCAAAAAAGGGAATAAGGGCGACACGGAAATGTTGAATACTCATACTCTTCCTTTTTCAATAT
TATTGAAGCATTTATCAGGGTTATTGTCTCATGAGCGGATACATATTTGAATGTATTTAGAAAAATAAAC
AAATAGGGGTTCCGCGCACATTTCCCCGAAAAGTGCCACCTGACGTCTAAGAAACCATTATTATCATGAC
ATTAACCTATAAAAATAGGCGTATCACGAGGCCCTTTCGTC
