>Addgene plasmid #65631 | pIK127 | addgene partial sequence | sequence record 115235 | M13pUC-Fwd 5'-CCCAGTCACGACGTTGTAAAACG-3'
TCGAGCTCGGTACCTCGCGAATGCATCTAGATCTTTGTATAGAAAAGTTGGCACCTTTGGTCTTTTATTG
TCAACTTCCATTGGTTCTTCCATTGTTTCTGTTAAATTAATGAATTTTTCATAAAATAAAGACATTATAC
AATATAAAAATGAAGAATTTATTGAAAATAAACTGCCAGAGAGAAAAAGTATGCAACACTCCCGCCGAGA
GTGTTTGAAATGGTGTACGGTACATTTTCGTGCTAGGAGTTAGATGTGCAGGCAGCAACGAGAGGGGGAG
AGATTTTTTTGGGCCTTGTGAAATTAACGTGAGTTTTCTGGTCATCTGACTAATCATGTTGGTTTTTTGT
TGGTTTATTTTGTTTTTATCTTTGTTTTTATCCAGATTAGGAAATTTAAATTTTATGAATTTATAATGAG
GTCAAACATTCAGTCCCAGCGTTTTTCCTGTTCTCACTGTTTAGTCGAATTTTTATTTTAGGCTTTCAAC
AAATGTTCTAACTGTCTTATTTGTGACCTCACTTTTTATATTTTTTTAATTTTTAAAAATATTAGAAGTT
TCTAGGATAATTTTTTCGACTTTTATTCTCTCTACCGTCCGCACTCTTCTTACTTTTAAATTAAATTGTT
TTTTTTTCAGTTGGGAAACACTTTGCTCACAAGTTTGTACAAAAAAGCAGGCTCCATGAGTAAAGGAGAA
GAACTTTTCACTGGAGTTGTCCCAATTCTTGTTGAATTAGATGGTGATGTTAATGGGCACAAATTTTCTG
TCAGTGGAGAGGGTGAAGGTGATGCAACATACGGAAAACTTACCCTTAAATTTATTTGCACTACTGGAAA
ACTACCTGTTCCATGGGTAAGTTTAAACATATATATACTAACTAACCCTGATTATTTAAATTTTCAGCCA
ACACTTGTCACTACTTTCTGTTATGGTGTTCAATGCTTCTCGAGATACCCAGATCATATGAAACGGCATG
ACTTTTTCAAGAGTGCCATGCCCGAAGGTTATGTACAGGAAAGAACTATATTTTTCAAAGATGACGGGAA
CTACA
