>Addgene plasmid #65631 | pIK127 | addgene partial sequence | sequence record 115237 | M13pUC-Rev 5'-AGCGGATAACAATTTCACACAGG-3'
TGACCATGATTACGCCAAGCTTGCATGCAGGCCTCTGCAGTCGACGGGCCCGGGATCCGATAGTTGTGAG
ACTTTTTTCTTGGCGGCACAATAAAGTTTCCTCTTTTTGTTGGGTCACTCAACGAACACAATACAAATAT
TTGAGCGCTCGCATTTTTCTCAACCTTTCGGGTTTAAAGCACTTCAAAATGGAATTGAAGAGAGATTGTG
AAAGTACATCAGACAGAATCACATTTTGATAGCATTCACTTCACTCAGATGCAAACTTTTCAGTGACTAT
AAAAAGTCATAAAATAATAACATTAAAAAAGCAAATAAATTAGCGAGAGAATTTTTTGACAAAAAGAAAG
AAGAGTGATAGAGAAGAAGGGAATGCTTGAAAGGATTTTGCATTTATCCCACTTTGTACAAGAAAGCTGG
GTTTACTTGCTGGAAGTGTACTTGGTGACGGCCTTGGTTCCCTCAGACACGGCGTGCTTGGCAAGTTCTC
CTGGGAGAATCAAACGGACAGCGGTTTGAATTTCGCGGGATGAGATCGTTGAGCGTTTGTTGTAATGAGC
AAGACGGGAAGCTTCCGAAGCGATGCGTTCGAATACATCGTTGACGAAGGAGTTCATGATAGACATGGCC
TTGGAGGAGACTCCGGTGTCTGGGTGAACTTGCTTGAGAACACGGTAGATGTAGACGGAGTACGATTCCT
TGCGGGCATGACGTCTCTTCTTTCCGTCCTTTGGCTTGGCAACGACGGTCTTGGCGGCCTTCTTGGCTCC
CTTGGCAGATGGCTTTGGTGGACTAGTTCTAGAGCGGCCGCCACCGGTGGAGCTCCACCGATCCCCCGGG
CATTTGTATAGTTCATCCATGCCATGTGTAATCCCAGCAGCTGTTACAAACTCAAGAAGGACCATGTGGT
CTCTCTTTTCGTTGGGATCTTTCGAAAGGGCAGATTGTGTGGACAGGTAATGGTTGTCTGGTAAAAGGAC
AGGGCCATCGCCAATTGGAG
